Addgene plasmid #27335: pDE43-MCSq22
Depositing lab: Dirk Schnappinger. Depositing organization: Cornell University. Publication: Simultaneous analysis of multiple Mycobacterium tuberculosis knockdown mutants in vitro and in vivo. Blumenthal A, Trujillo C, Ehrt S, Schnappinger D. PLoS One. 2010 Dec 22;5(12):e15667. doi: 10.1371/journal.pone.0015667. PubMed 21203517.
Backbone
  Vector backbone: pTCS-2M1-icl2
  Backbone manufacturer: N/A
  Backbone size w/o insert (bp): 4522
  Vector type: Bacterial Expression
Growth in bacteria
  Bacterial resistance: Chloramphenicol, 25 μg/mL
  Growth temperature: 37°C
  Growth strain: Unknown
  Growth instructions: ccdB Anti-toxin strain (e.g. DB3.1), 37C
  Copy number: Unknown
Gene/Insert
  Gene/Insert name: qtag22 (alt name: N/A)
  Insert size (bp): 255
  Mutation: N/A
  Cloning method: Restriction Enzyme; 5′ cloning site ClaI (unknown if destroyed); 3′ cloning site MluI (unknown if destroyed)
  Sequencing primers: 5′ N/A; 3′ N/A
Terms and licenses: Academic/Nonprofit Terms; Industry Terms: Not Available to Industry
How to cite: pDE43-MCSq22 was a gift from Dirk Schnappinger (Addgene plasmid # 27335 ; http://n2t.net/addgene:27335 ; RRID:Addgene_27335)
