[The description below was written by a language model from this plasmid's Addgene catalogue record and pLannotate feature annotations shown in this document.]
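Description:
pDE43-MCSq22 is a Gateway destination vector for mycobacterial work, catalogued as a bacterial expression plasmid built on the pTCS-2M1-icl2 backbone. The depositor's full sequence is 6,788 nt. It replicates in E. coli from a high-copy ColE1/pUC-type origin. No mycobacterial plasmid origin is annotated. Instead the plasmid carries the complete mycobacteriophage L5 integrase gene with flanking phage-derived sequence, an arrangement typically used to insert a plasmid in single copy at the chromosomal L5 attachment site of mycobacteria. The attachment site itself is not annotated.

The backbone contains an aadA gene conferring streptomycin/spectinomycin resistance, surrounded by integron-derived remnants: fragments of qacE, a gentamicin acetyltransferase gene and an integrase. The catalogue lists only chloramphenicol selection, which comes from the Gateway cassette. That cassette is flanked by sites annotated as attR1 (overlapping an attB4 core match) and attR3, and it holds the ccdB gyrase toxin, a ccdA fragment, and the chloramphenicol acetyltransferase gene. Because of ccdB, the plasmid must be propagated in a ccdB-tolerant strain. LR recombination replaces the cassette with the entry-clone fragments, removing both the toxin and chloramphenicol resistance. The mixed att specificities are consistent with multisite assembly, although the record does not spell out the scheme.

The listed insert is qtag22, a 255 bp element cloned between ClaI and MluI. It is not annotated by name, but it plausibly corresponds to the region between the SP6 and T7 promoters, where the short "ARGJ" hit is probably a spurious match. Judging from the associated publication on simultaneous analysis of multiple Mycobacterium tuberculosis knockdown mutants, the tag probably serves as a unique sequence identifier. Such a tag would let individual strains be quantified within mixed populations in vitro and in vivo. An rrnB T1 terminator is also present.
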