Features (pLannotate 1.2.2; 21 found; start..end, strand, type, name):
    145..210     +  rep_origin     RSF ori (fragment): Plasmids containing the RSF 1030 origin of replication can be propagated in E. coli cells that contain additional plasmids with compatible origins.
    270..290     +  protein_bind   attB4: mutant version of attB; core recombination site for the Gateway® BP reaction BP Clonase™
    274..393     +  protein_bind   attR1: mutant version of attR; recombination site for the Gateway® LR reaction LR Clonase™
    434..739     -  CDS            ccdB: CcdB, a bacterial toxin that poisons DNA gyrase; ccdB; Plasmids containing the ccdB gene cannot be propagated in standard E. coli strains.
    744..902     -  CDS            ccdA (fragment): CCDA_ECO57 - Also known as H, letA. Experimental evidence at protein level: Swiss-Prot protein existence level 1. Antitoxin component of a type II toxin-antitoxin (TA) system which inhibits the post-segregational killing (PSK) of plasmid-free cells, also referred to as a plasmid addiction system. Binds to and blocks the activity of CcdB; will also remove bound CcdB protein from the CcdB-GyrA complex by forming a CcdA-CcdB complex, a process termed rejuvenation. Functions as a transcriptional corepressor for the ccdAB operon, repression also requires CcdB (By similarity). From Escherichia coli
   1081..1740    -  CDS            CmR: chloramphenicol acetyltransferase; cat; confers resistance to chloramphenicol
   1741..1770    -  promoter       cat promoter (fragment): promoter of the E. coli cat gene encoding chloramphenicol acetyltransferase
   1794..1824    -  promoter       lac UV5 promoter: E. coli lac promoter with an "up" mutation
   1849..1972    -  protein_bind   attR3: mutant version of attR; recombination site for the Gateway® LR reaction LR Clonase™
   2035..2053    +  promoter       SP6 promoter: promoter for bacteriophage SP6 RNA polymerase
   2146..2202    +  CDS            ARGJ_USTMA (fragment): Protein inferred from homology: Swiss-Prot protein existence level 3. Catalyzes two activities which are involved in the cyclic version of arginine biosynthesis: the synthesis of acetylglutamate from glutamate and acetyl-CoA, and of ornithine by transacetylation between acetylornithine and glutamate. From Ustilago maydis (strain 521 / FGSC 9021) (Corn smut fungus).
   2241..2259    -  promoter       T7 promoter: promoter for bacteriophage T7 RNA polymerase
   2424..3012    -  rep_origin     ori: high-copy-number ColE1/pMB1/pBR322/pUC origin of replication
   3082..3171    -  CDS            qacE (fragment): QACE_ECOLX - Protein inferred from homology: Swiss-Prot protein existence level 3. Multidrug exporter. Is implicated for the resistance to bacteriocidal quaternary ammonium compounds. From Escherichia coli.
   3335..4126    -  CDS            SmR: aminoglycoside adenylyltransferase (Murphy, 1985); aadA; confers resistance to spectinomycin and streptomycin
   4133..4189    -  CDS            GmR (fragment): gentamycin acetyltransferase; aacC1; confers resistance to gentamycin
   4275..4847    +  CDS            int (fragment) (sequence partly withheld): INT2_ECOLX - Protein inferred from homology: Swiss-Prot protein existence level 3. Putative integrase believed to be involved in the insertion of antibiotic resistance genes into plasmids and transposons. From Escherichia coli.
   4875..4979    +  CDS            32 (fragment): VG32_BPML5 - Protein predicted: Swiss-Prot protein existence level 4. From Mycobacterium phage L5 (Mycobacteriophage L5).
   5041..6153    -  CDS            33: VINT_BPML5 - Also known as int. Protein inferred from homology: Swiss-Prot protein existence level 3. Integrase is necessary for integration of the phage into the host genome by site-specific recombination. From Mycobacterium phage L5 (Mycobacteriophage L5).
   6566..6667    +  CDS            34.1 (fragment): VG341_BPMD2 - Protein predicted: Swiss-Prot protein existence level 4. Putative excisionase. From Mycobacterium phage D29 (Mycobacteriophage D29).
   6700..6746    -  terminator     rrnB T1 terminator: transcription terminator T1 from the E. coli rrnB gene
>Addgene plasmid #27335 | pDE43-MCSq22 | depositor full sequence | sequence record 12883 | Author sequence
CGATTTAATTAATATGCATCAATTGATTTAAATACTAGTGTTAACTATTTAATTGGGGACCCTAGAGGTC
CCCTTTTTTATTTTAAAAATTTTTTCNAAGGGGACCTCTAGGGTCCCCAGCTGGCTAGCGAGTCATGAGG
TNACCATGTTCTTTCCTGCGTTATCCCCTGATTCTGTGGATAACCGTATTACCGCCTTTGAGTGAGCTGA
TACCAGCGGATAACAATTTCACACAGGAAACAGCTATGACCATGATTACGCCAAGCTATCAACTTTGTAT
AGAAAAGTTGAACGAGAAACGTAAAATGATATAAATATCAATATATTAAATTAGATTTTGCATAAAAAAC
AGACTACATAATACTGTAAAACACAACATATCCAGTCACTATGGTCGACCTGCAGACTGGCTGTGTATAA
GGGAGCCTGACATTTATATTCCCCAGAACATCAGGTTAATGGCGTTTTTGATGTCATTTTCGCGGTGGCT
GAGATCAGCCACTTCTTCCCCGATAACGGAGACCGGCACACTGGCCATATCGGTGGTCATCATGCGCCAG
CTTTCATCCCCGATATGCACCACCGGGTAAAGTTCACGGGGGACTTTATCTGACAGCAGACGTGCACTGG
CCAGGGGGATCACCATCCGTCGCCCGGGCGTGTCAATAATATCACTCTGTACATCCACAAACAGACGATA
ACGGCTCTCTCTTTTATAGGTGTAAACCTTAAACTGCATTTCACCAGCCCCTGTTCTCGTCGGCAAAAGA
GCCGTTCATTTCAATAAACCGGGCGACCTCAGCCATCCCTTCCTGATTTTCCGCTTTCCAGCGTTCGGCA
CGCAGACGACGGGCTTCATTCTGCATGGTTGTGCTTACCGAACCGGAGATATTGACATCATATATGCCTT
GAGCAACTGATAGCTGTCGCTGTCAACTGTCACTGTAATACGCTGCTTCATAGCATACCTCTTTTTGACA
TACTTCGGGTATACATATCAGTATATATTCTTATACCGCAAAAATCAGCGCGCAAATACGCATACTGTTA
TCTGGCTTTTAGTAAGCCGGATCCTCTAGATTACGCCCCGCCCTGCCACTCATCGCAGTACTGTTGTAAT
TCATTAAGCATTCTGCCGACATGGAAGCCATCACAAACGGCATGATGAACCTGAATCGCCAGCGGCATCA
GCACCTTGTCGCCTTGCGTATAATATTTGCCCATGGTGAAAACGGGGGCGAAGAAGTTGTCCATATTGGC
CACGTTTAAATCAAAACTGGTGAAACTCACCCAGGGATTGGCTGAGACGAAAAACATATTCTCAATAAAC
CCTTTAGGGAAATAGGCCAGGTTTTCACCGTAACACGCCACATCTTGCGAATATATGTGTAGAAACTGCC
GGAAATCGTCGTGGTATTCACTCCAGAGCGATGAAAACGTTTCAGTTTGCTCATGGAAAACGGTGTAACA
AGGGTGAACACTATCCCATATCACCAGCTCACCGTCTTTCATTGCCATACGGAATTCCGGATGAGCATTC
ATCAGGCGGGCAAGAATGTGAATAAAGGCCGGATAAAACTTGTGCTTATTTTTCTTTACGGTCTTTAAAA
AGGCCGTAATATCCAGCTGAACGGTCTGGTTATAGGTACATTGAGCAACTGACTGAAATGCCTCAAAATG
TTCTTTACGATGCCATTGGGATATATCAACGGTGGTATATCCAGTGATTTTTTTCTCCATTTTAGCTTCC
TTAGCTCCTGAAAATCTCGACGGATCCTAACTCAAAATCCACACATTATACGAGCCGGAAGCATAAAGTG
TAAAGCCTGGGGTGCCTAATGCGGCCGCCATAGTGACTGGATATGTTGTGTTTTACAGTATTATGTAGTC
TGTTTTTTATGCAAAATCTAATTTAATATATTGATATTTATATCATTTTACGTTTCTCGTTCAACTTTAT
TATACATAGTTGCTTAAGCTGCAGGGGACCCTAGAGGTCCCCTTTTTTATTTTAAAAATTTTTTATAACC
GGTGATTTAGGTGACACTATAGAAGTGGAATTCGATGGCCTAGCTGGCATCGGTACGTGCCGCGCAACCA
TGTAGTAGTCCTGGAGCGTGTCCATCTGGTGTTCAAGCTTTCGCCGAGCAGTGCACGTACTGGACGTGTG
ACCTGAGCCGCGAATACATCGACATCAACGCCTGAAGGCCGGCATGCCATATGGAAACCGTTGTGGTCTC
CCTATAGTGAGTCGTATTAATTTACGCGTTGCGCTCGGTCGTTCGGCTGCGGCGAGCGGTATCAGCTCAC
TCAAAGGCGGTAATACGGTTATCCACAGAATCAGGGGATAACGCAGGAAAGAACATGTGAGCAAAAGGCC
AGCAAAAGGCCAGGAACCGTAAAAAGGCCGCGTTGCTGGCGTTTTTCCATAGGCTCCGCCCCCCTGACGA
GCATCACAAAAATCGACGCTCAAGTCAGAGGTGGCGAAACCCGACAGGACTATAAAGATACCAGGCGTTT
CCCCCTGGAAGCTCCCTCGTGCGCTCTCCTGTTCCGACCCTGCCGCTTACCGGATACCTGTCCGCCTTTC
TCCCTTCGGGAAGCGTGGCGCTTTCTCAATGCTCACGCTGTAGGTATCTCAGTTCGGTGTAGGTCGTTCG
CTCCAAGCTGGGCTGTGTGCACGAACCCCCCGTTCAGCCCGACCGCTGCGCCTTATCCGGTAACTATCGT
CTTGAGTCCAACCCGGTAAGACACGACTTATCGCCACTGGCAGCAGCCACTGGTAACAGGATTAGCAGAG
CGAGGTATGTAGGCGGTGCTACAGAGTTCTTGAAGTGGTGGCCTAACTACGGCTACACTAGAAGGACAGT
ATTTGGTATCTGCGCTCTGCTGAAGCCAGTTACCTTCGGAAAAAGAGTTGGTAGCTCTTGATCCGGCAAA
CAAACCACCGCTGGTAGCGGTGGTTTTTTTGTTTGCAAGCAGCAGATTACGCGCAGAAAAAAAGGATCTC
AAGAAGATCCTTTGATCTTTTCTACGGGGTCTGACGCTCAGTGGAACTAGCCTAAAGGTCATCCACCGGA
TCAGCTTAGTAAAGCCCTCGCTAGATTTTAATGCGGATGTTGCGATTACTTCGCCAACTATTGCGATAAC
AAGAAAAAGCCAGCCTTTCATGATATATCTCCCAATTTGTGTAGGGCTTATTATGCACGCTTAAAAATAA
TAAAAGCAGACTTGACCTGATAGTTTGGCTGTGAGCAATTATGTGCTTAGTGCATCTAACGCTTGAGTTA
AGCCGCGCCGCGAAGCGGCGTCGGCTTGAACGAATTGTTAGACATTATTTGCCGACTACCTTGGTGATCT
CGCCTTTCACGTAGTGGACAAATTCTTCCAACTGATCTGCGCGCGAGGCCAAGCGATCTTCTTCTTGTCC
AAGATAAGCCTGTCTAGCTTCAAGTATGACGGGCTGATACTGGGCCGGCAGGCGCTCCATTGCCCAGTCG
GCAGCGACATCCTTCGGCGCGATTTTGCCGGTTACTGCGCTGTACCAAATGCGGGACAACGTAAGCACTA
CATTTCGCTCATCGCCAGCCCAGTCGGGCGGCGAGTTCCATAGCGTTAAGGTTTCATTTAGCGCCTCAAA
TAGATCCTGTTCAGGAACCGGATCAAAGAGTTCCTCCGCCGCTGGACCTACCAAGGCAACGCTATGTTCT
CTTGCTTTTGTCAGCAAGATAGCCAGATCAATGTCGATCGTGGCTGGCTCGAAGATACCTGCAAGAATGT
CATTGCGCTGCCATTCTCCAAATTGCAGTTCGCGCTTAGCTGGATAACGCCACGGAATGATGTCGTCGTG
CACAACAATGGTGACTTCTACAGCGCGGAGAATCTCGCTCTCTCCAGGGGAAGCCGAAGTTTCCAAAAGG
TCGTTGATCAAAGCTCGCCGCGTTGTTTCATCAAGCCTTACGGTCACCGTAACCAGCAAATCAATATCAC
TGTGTGGCTTCAGGCCGCCATCCACTGCGGAGCCGTACAAATGTACGGCCAGCAACGTCGGTTCGAGATG
GCGCTCGATGACGCCAACTACCTCTGATAGTTGAGTCGATACTTCGGCGATCACCGCTTCCCTCATGATG
TTTAACTTTGTTTTAGGGCGACTGCCCTGCTGCGTAACATCGTTGCTGCTCCATAACATCAAACATCGAC
CCACGGCGTAACGCGCTTGCTGCTTGGATGCCCGAGGCATAGACTGTACCCCAAAAAAACAGTCATAACA
AGCCATGAAAACCGCCACTGCGCCGTTACCACCGCTGCGTTCGGTCAAGGTTCTGGACCAGTTGCGTGAG
CGCATACGCTACTTGCATTACAGCTTACGAACCGAACAGGCTTATGTCCACTGGGTTCGTGCCTTCATCC
GTTTCCACGGTGTGCGTCACCCGGCAACCTTGGGCAGCAGCGAAGTCGAGGCATTTCTGTCCTGGCTGGC
GAACGAGCGCAAGGTTTCGGTCTCCACG
[255 nt withheld, positions 4509-4763]
ACGATCATCGTGCGGGAGGGCAAGGGCTCCAAGGATCGGGCCTTGATGTTACCCGAGAGCTTGGCACCCA
GCCTGCGCGAGCAGGGGAATTGATCCGGTGGATGACCGCTAGCTGGCGGGAACGGCAATGCTCCTGGCGG
CGGCGGGGCTGGTGCCCAGGTCTCCGCACAGAGCGGCGGTGCTGGCGCTCGCGGCCAGGCGTGGTTCTTC
GCGTACTGACAAGAAACCCCCCTCTTTAGGACTCAGTGTCCTTGGGAGGGGGGCTTTTTGCGTTTCAGGA
GGTCTTGGCCAGCTTGGACATCGCCTCAGCGATAGCCTCGTCGCGGGCCTCAGACGCCATCTGGTACTTC
ATCGCCATCCTAGGAGTCGTGTGACCGAGACGGGCCATCAGCTCCTTGGTCGTCGCACCTGCCTGAGCGG
CGAACGTAGCGCCGACAGCGCGGAGGTCGTGGATGCGGAGTTCCGGCCGACCGATCTTGGCGTAGCCACG
CTTCAGCGACTTGGTGAACGCGGACTTCGACAGCCGGTTGCCCTGCGTCGTGGTCACCAGGAATGCCTCG
GGGCCCTTGTTCATCTTCGTACGGTCCTTCATGTGCGCTCGGATCATCTCCGCGACGTGAGGCGGAACCG
TCACAGGACGCTTCGACCGGACGGTCTTGGCGTTGCCAACGACGATCTTGTTCCCCACGCGGGAAGCGCC
ACGGCGCACCCGGAGCTTCATCGTCATGCCGTCGTCCACGATGTCCTTGCGGCGAAGCTCGATCAGCTCT
CCGAACCGGAGGCTCGTCCACGCCAGGATGTATGCCGCGATCCGGTAGTGCTCGAAGATCTCAGCGGCGA
CGATGTCCAGCTCCTCAGGCGTCAGCGCCTCTACGTCGCGCTCATCGGCTGCCTTCTGCTCGATCCGGCA
CGGGTTCTCTGCGATCAGCTTGTCCTCGACCGCTGTGTTCATCACCGCCCGGAGGACGTTGTAGGCATGC
CGGCGGGCAGTCGGGTGCTTCCTACCCATCCCGGCCCACCACGCACGCACCAGAGCTGGCGTCATCTCTG
TGACCGCCACTTCACCTAGCACCGGGTAGATGCGGCGCTCCGCGTGCCCGCTGTACAGATCCCTGGTGCC
GTCTGCGAGGTCGCGCTCCACGAGCCACTTCCGGGTGTACTCCTCCAGCGTGATGGCGCTGGCGGCTGCC
TTCTTCGCCCGGTCCTGTGGAGGGGTCCAGGTCTCCATCTCGATGAGCCGCTTCTCGCCCGCGAGCCAGG
CTTCGGCGTCCATCTTGTTGTCGTAGGTCTGCAGCGCGTAGTACCTCACACCGTCCTGCGGGTTGACGTA
TGAGGCTTGGATCCTCCCGCTGCGCTGAGTCTTCAGCGATCCCCATCCGCGACGTGCCAACTAGGTCTCC
TCTCGTCGTGAACAAGGCTACCGGGTTGCAACTCCTGTGCAACTCTCAGGCTTCAACGCGCTTCTACGAC
CTGCAATTTCTTTCCACTTAGAGGATGCAGCCGAGAGGGGGTAAAAACCTATCTTGACCGGCCCATATAT
GTGGTCGGCAGACACCCATTCTTCCAAACTAGCTACGCGGGTTCGATTCCCGTCGCCCGCTCCGCTGGTC
AGAGGGTGTTTTCGCCCTCTGGCCATTTTTCTTTCCAGGGGTCTGCAACTCTTGTGCGACTCTTCTGACC
TGGGCATACGCGGTTGCAACGCATCCCTGATCTGGCTACTTTCGATGCTGACAAACGAATAGAGCCCCCC
GCCTGCGCGAACAGACGAGGGGCATTCACACCAGATTGGAGCTGGTGCAGTGAAGAGAATAGACCGGGAC
AAGGTTGCACCGGGAGTTGCAGCGGTCGGAACCCTCGCCGTCGGCGGGCTGGCGTTCGCCCTGTCGTTCA
CGGCTCTAGCTGATCACCGCGGCCATGATGGCCGGACAAACAACAGATAAAACGAAAGGCCCAGTCTTTC
GACTGAGCCTTTCGTTTTATTTGATGCCTGGCAGTCGATCGTACGCTAGTTAACTACGTCGACAT
