>Addgene plasmid #27335 | pDE43-MCSq22 | addgene partial sequence | sequence record 33735 | 27335 with CAT-R
GGATATATCAACGGTGGTATATCCAGTGATTTTTTTCTCCATTTTAGCTTCCTTAGCTCCTGAAAATCTC
GACGGATCCTAACTCAAAATCCACACATTATACGAGCCGGAAGCATAAAGTGTAAAGCCTGGGGTGCCTA
ATGCGGCCGCCATAGTGACTGGATATGTTGTGTTTTACAGTATTATGTAGTCTGTTTTTTATGCAAAATC
TAATTTAATATATTGATATTTATATCATTTTACGTTTCTCGTTCAACTTTATTATACATAGTTGCTTAAG
CTGCAGGGGACCCTAGAGGTCCCCTTTTTTATTTTAAAAATTTTTTATAACCGGTGATTTAGGTGACACT
ATAGAAGTGGAATTCGATGGCCTAGCTGGCATCGGTACGTGCCGCGCAACCATGTAGTAGTCCTGGAGCG
TGTCCATCTGGTGTTCAAGCTTTCGCCGAGCAGTGCACGTACTGGACGTGTGACCTGAGCCGCGAATACA
TCGACATCAACGCCTGAAGGCCGGCATGCCATATGGAAACCGTTGTGGTCTCCCTATAGTGAGTCGTATT
AATTTACGCGTTGCGCTCGGTCGTTCGGCTGCGGCGAGCGGTATCAGCTCACTCAAAGGCGGTAATACGG
TTATCCACAGAATCAGGGGATAACGCAGGAAAGAACATGTGAGCAAAAGGCCAGCAAAAGGCCAGGAACC
GTAAAAAGGCCGCGTTGCTGGCGTTTTTCCATAGGCTCCGCCCCCCTGACGAGCATCACAAAAATCGACG
CTCAAGTCAGAGGTGGCGAAACCCGACAGGACTATAAAGATACC
